>Addgene plasmid #97006 | pMGF182 | addgene full sequence | sequence record 190572 | Addgene NGS Result
GAATCTGCTTAGGGTTAGGCGTTTTGCGCTGCTTCGCGATGTACGGGCCAGATATACGCGTTGTCGTAAC
AACTCCGCCCCATTGACGCAAATGGGCGGTAGGCGTGTACGGTGGGAGGTCTATATAAGCAGAGCTCTCT
GGCTAACTAGAGAACCCACTGCTTACTGGCTTATCGAAATTAATACGACTCACTATAGGGAGACCCAAGC
TGGCTAGCGTTTAAACGGGCCCTCTAGAATTATCGATCCGGAGGTACCATGGTGAGCAAGGGCGAGGAGC
TGTTCACCGGGGTGGTGCCCATCCTGGTCGAGCTGGACGGCGACGTAAACGGCCACAAGTTCAGCGTGTC
CGGCGAGGGCGAGGGCGATGCCACCTACGGCAAGCTGACCCTGAAGTTCATCTGCACCACCGGCAAGCTG
CCCGTGCCCTGGCCCACCCTCGTGACCACCCTGACCTACGGCGTGCAGTGCTTCAGCCGCTACCCCGACC
ACATGAAGCAGCACGACTTCTTCAAGTCCGCCATGCCCGAAGGCTACGTCCAGGAGCGCACCATCTTCTT
CAAGGACGACGGCAACTACAAGACCCGCGCCGAGGTGAAGTTCGAGGGCGACACCCTGGTGAACCGCATC
GAGCTGAAGGGCATCGACTTCAAGGAGGACGGCAACATCCTGGGGCACAAGCTGGAGTACAACTACAACA
GCCACAACGTCTATATCATGGCCGACAAGCAGAAGAACGGCATCAAGGTGAACTTCAAGATCCGCCACAA
CATCGAGGACGGCAGCGTGCAGCTCGCCGACCACTACCAGCAGAACACCCCCATCGGCGACGGCCCCGTG
CTGCTGCCCGACAACCACTACCTGAGCACCCAGTCCGCCCTGAGCAAAGACCCCAACGAGAAGCGCGATC
ACATGGTCCTGCTGGAGTTCGTGACCGCCGCCGGGATCACTCTCGGCATGGACGAGCTGTACAAGGGAGG
AACGGGCGGTAGTGGAGGCACTGGTTGGTCCCCGGAGCGGGAGGCCGAGGCCCCAGCCGGGGGAGACCCG
GCGGGCCTTCTGCCCCCCGAGTGGGAGGAGGACGAGGAGCGCATGTCCTTCCTGTTCTCCGCTTTCAAGA
GGAGTCGCGAGGTGAACAGCACCGACTGGGACAGCAAGATGGGCTTCTGGGCGCCGTTGGTGCTGAGCCA
CAGCCGCCGCCAGGGGGTGGTGCGCCTGCGTCTGCGGGACTTGCAGGAGGCCTTTCAGCGCAAGGGGAGC
GTCCCGCTGGGGCTGGCCACGGTGCTGCAGGACCTGCTGCGTCGAGGGGAGCTGCAGCGGGAGTCAGACT
TCATGGCCAGTGTAGACAGCAGCTGGATCTCCTGGGGGGTTGGGGTCTTCCTGCTGAAGCCTCTCAAGTG
GACTCTTTCTAACATGCTGGGAGATAATAAGGTTCCAGCTGAGGAGGTCCTTGTCGCTGTGGAGCTGTTG
AAGGAAAAGGCTGAGGAGGTGTATCGTCTGTATCAGAACTCGCCCCTCTCCTCCCACCCCGTGGTGGCCC
TGTCAGAGCTCAGCACCCTCTGTGCTAACTCCTGCCCAGATGAGAGGACCTTCTACTTGGTGTTGCTGCA
GCTGCAGAAGGAGAAGAGGGTCACAGTCCTCGAGCAGAACGGGGAGAAGATTGTGAAGTTTGCCCGAGGG
CCACGTGCCAAGGTCTCTCCAGTCAATGACGTAGATGTTGGGGTGTACCAGCTGATGCAGAGTGAACAGC
TTCTCTCACGCAAAGTGGAGTCCTTATCCCAGGAAGCAGAGAGGTGTAAAGAAGAAGCCCGCCGGGCATG
CCGAGCAGGAAAGAAGCAGCTGGCACTGAGGTCTCTCAAGGCCAAGCAACGGACAGAGAAGCGCATCGAG
GCCTTGCATGCCAAGCTGGACACTGTTCAAGGCATCCTGGACCGGATCTATGCCTCCCAGACAGATCAGA
TGGTTTTTAACGCCTACCAGGCTGGGGTAGGAGCACTCAAACTCTCCATGAAGGATGTCACAGTGGAGAA
GGCAGAGAGCCTCGTGGATCAGATCCAAGAGCTCTGTGACACCCAGGATGAAGTTTCTCAGACTCTGGCT
GGTGGGGTAACAAATGGCTTAGATTTTGACAGTGAAGAACTGGAGAAGGAATTGGACATCCTCCTTCAGG
ATACCACCAAAGAACCTTTGGATCTGCCTGACAACCCCCGCAATAGGCATTTTACCAACAGCGTGCCTAA
CCCTAGGATCTCAGATGCTGAACTTGAAGCTGAACTTGAGAAACTGTCCTTATCAGAGGGAGGTTTGGTC
CCAAGCAGTAAATCTCCAAAAAGGCAATTGGAACCGACTCTAAAGCCATTGTGACTCGAGAAGCTTGCTA
GCAGATCTTTTTCCCTCTGCCAAAAATTATGGGGACATCATGAAGCCCCTTGAGCACTTAAGTTTAAACC
GCTGATCAGCCTCGACTGTGCCTTCTAGTTGCCAGCCATCTGTTGTTTGCCCCTCCCCCGTGCCTTCCTT
GACCCTGGAAGGTGCCACTCCCACTGTCCTTTCCTAATAAAATGAGGAAATTGCATCGCATTGTCTGAGT
AGGTGTCATTCTATTCTGGGGGGTGGGGTGGGGCAGGACAGCAAGGGGGAGGATTGGGAAGACAATAGCA
GGCATGCTGGGGATGCGGTGGGCTCTATGGCTTCTGAGGCGGAAAGAACCAGCTGGGGCTCTAGGGGGTA
TCCCC
[124 nt withheld, positions 2736-2859]
C
[91 nt withheld, positions 2861-2951]
A
[49 nt withheld, positions 2953-3001]
CCTTTGACGTTGGAGTCCACGTTCTTT
[37 nt withheld, positions 3029-3065]
ACCCTATCTCGGTCTATTCTTTTGATTTATAAGGGATTTTGCCGATTTCGGCCTATTGGTTAAAAAATGA
GCTGATTTAACAAAAATTTAACGCGAATTAATTCTGTGGAATGTGTGTCAGTTAGGGTGTGGAAAGTCCC
CAGGCTCCCCAGCAGGCAGAAGTATGCAAAGCATGCATCTCAATTAGTCAGCAACCAGGTGTGGAAAGTC
CCCAGGCTCCCCAGCAGGCAGAAGTATGCAAAGCATGCATCTCAATTAGTCAGCAACCATAGTCCCGCCC
CTAACTCCGCCCATCCCGCCCCTAACTCCGCCCAGTTCCGCCCATTCTCCGCCCCATGGCTGACTAATTT
TTTTTATTTATGCAGAGGCCGAGGCCGCCTCTGCCTCTGAGCTATTCCAGAAGTAGTGAGGAGGCTTTTT
TGGAGGCCTAGGCTTTTGCAAAAAGCTCCCGGGAGCTTGTATATCCATTTTCGGATCTGATCAAGAGACA
GGATGAGGATCGTTTCGCATGATTGAACAAGATGGATTGCACGCAGGTTCTCCGGCCGCTTGGGTGGAGA
GGCTATTCGGCTATGACTGGGCACAACAGACAATCGGCTGCTCTGATGCCGCCGTGTTCCGGCTGTCAGC
GCAGGGGCGCCCGGTTCTTTTTGTCAAGACCGACCTGTCCGGTGCCCTGAATGAACTGCAGGACGAGGCA
GCGCGGCTATCGTGGCTGGCCACGACGGGCGTTCCTTGCGCAGCTGTGCTCGACGTTGTCACTGAAGCGG
GAAGGGACTGGCTGCTATTGGGCGAAGTGCCGGGGCAGGATCTCCTGTCATCTCACCTTGCTCCTGCCGA
GAAAGTATCCATCATGGCTGATGCAATGCGGCGGCTGCATACGCTTGATCCGGCTACCTGCCCATTCGAC
CACCAAGCGAAACATCGCATCGAGCGAGCACGTACTCGGATGGAAGCCGGTCTTGTCGATCAGGATGATC
TGGACGAAGAGCATCAGGGGCTCGCGCCAGCCGAACTGTTCGCCAGGCTCAAGGCGCGCATGCCCGACGG
CGAGGATCTCGTCGTGACCCATGGCGATGCCTGCTTGCCGAATATCATGGTGGAAAATGGCCGCTTTTCT
GGATTCATCGACTGTGGCCGGCTGGGTGTGGCGGACCGCTATCAGGACATAGCGTTGGCTACCCGTGATA
TTGCTGAAGAGCTTGGCGGCGAATGGGCTGACCGCTTCCTCGTGCTTTACGGTATCGCCGCTCCCGATTC
GCAGCGCATCGCCTTCTATCGCCTTCTTGACGAGTTCTTCTGAGCGGGACTCTGGGGTTCGAAATGACCG
ACCAAGCGACGCCCAACCTGCCATCACGAGATTTCGATTCCACCGCCGCCTTCTATGAAAGGTTGGGCTT
CGGAATCGTTTTCCGGGACGCCGGCTGGATGATCCTCCAGCGCGGGGATCTCATGCTGGAGTTCTTCGCC
CACCCCAACTTGTTTATTGCAGCTTATAATGGTTACAAATAAAGCAATAGCATCACAAATTTCACAAATA
AAGCATTTTTTTCACTGCATTCTAGTTGTGGTTTGTCCAAACTCATCAATGTATCTTATCATGTCTGTAT
ACCGTCGACCTCTAGCTAGAGCTTGGCGTAATCATGGTCATAGCTGTTTCCTGTGTGAAATTGTTATCCG
CTCACAATTCCACACAACATACGAGCCGGAAGCATAAAGTGTAAAGCCTGGGGTGCCTAATGAGTGAGCT
AACTCACATTAATTGCGTTGCGCTCACTGCCCGCTTTCCAGTCGGGAAACCTGTCGTGCCAGCTGCATTA
ATGAATCGGCCAACGCGCGGGGAGAGGCGGTTTGCGTATTGGGCGCTCTTCCGCTTCCTCGCTCACTGAC
TCGCTGCGCTCGGTCGTTCGGCTGCGGCGAGCGGTATCAGCTCACTCAAAGGCGGTAATACGGTTATCCA
CAGAATCAGGGGATAACGCAGGAAAGAACATGTGAGCAAAAGGCCAGCAAAAGGCCAGGAACCGTAAAAA
GGCCGCGTTGCTGGCGTTTTTCCATAGGCTCCGCCCCCCTGACGAGCATCACAAAAATCGACGCTCAAGT
CAGAGGTGGCGAAACCCGACAGGACTATAAAGATACCAGGCGTTTCCCCCTGGAAGCTCCCTCGTGCGCT
CTCCTGTTCCGACCCTGCCGCTTACCGGATACCTGTCCGCCTTTCTCCCTTCGGGAAGCGTGGCGCTTTC
TCATAGCTCACGCTGTAGGTATCTCAGTTCGGTGTAGGTCGTTCGCTCCAAGCTGGGCTGTGTGCACGAA
CCCCCCGTTCAGCCCGACCGCTGCGCCTTATCCGGTAACTATCGTCTTGAGTCCAACCCGGTAAGACACG
ACTTATCGCCACTGGCAGCAGCCACTGGTAACAGGATTAGCAGAGCGAGGTATGTAGGCGGTGCTACAGA
GTTCTTGAAGTGGTGGCCTAACTACGGCTACACTAGAAGAACAGTATTTGGTATCTGCGCTCTGCTGAAG
CCAGTTACCTTCGGAAAAAGAGTTGGTAGCTCTTGATCCGGCAAACAAACCACCGCTGGTAGCGGTGGTT
TTTTTGTTTGCAAGCAGCAGATTACGCGCAGAAAAAAAGGATCTCAAGAAGATCCTTTGATCTTTTCTAC
GGGGTCTGACGCTCAGTGGAACGAAAACTCACGTTAAGGGATTTTGGTCATGAGATTATCAAAAAGGATC
TTCACCTAGATCCTTTTAAATTAAAAATGAAGTTTTAAATCAATCTAAAGTATATATGAGTAAACTTGGT
CTGACAGTTACCAATGCTTAATCAGTGAGGCACCTATCTCAGCGATCTGTCTATTTCGTTCATCCATAGT
TGCCTGACTCCCCGTCGTGTAGATAACTACGATACGGGAGGGCTTACCATCTGGCCCCAGTGCTGCAATG
ATACCGCGAGACCCACGCTCACCGGCTCCAGATTTATCAGCAATAAACCAGCCAGCCGGAAGGGCCGAGC
GCAGAAGTGGTCCTGCAACTTTATCCGCCTCCATCCAGTCTATTAATTGTTGCCGGGAAGCTAGAGTAAG
TAGTTCGCCAGTTAATAGTTTGCGCAACGTTGTTGCCATTGCTACAGGCATCGTGGTGTCACGCTCGTCG
TTTGGTATGGCTTCATTCAGCTCCGGTTCCCAACGATCAAGGCGAGTTACATGATCCCCCATGTTGTGCA
AAAAAGCGGTTAGCTCCTTCGGTCCTCCGATCGTTGTCAGAAGTAAGTTGGCCGCAGTGTTATCACTCAT
GGTTATGGCAGCACTGCATAATTCTCTTACTGTCATGCCATCCGTAAGATGCTTTTCTGTGACTGGTGAG
TACTCAACCAAGTCATTCTGAGAATAGTGTATGCGGCGACCGAGTTGCTCTTGCCCGGCGTCAATACGGG
ATAATACCGCGCCACATAGCAGAACTTTAAAAGTGCTCATCATTGGAAAACGTTCTTCGGGGCGAAAACT
CTCAAGGATCTTACCGCTGTTGAGATCCAGTTCGATGTAACCCACTCGTGCACCCAACTGATCTTCAGCA
TCTTTTACTTTCACCAGCGTTTCTGGGTGAGCAAAAACAGGAAGGCAAAATGCCGCAAAAAAGGGAATAA
GGGCGACACGGAAATGTTGAATACTCATACTCTTCCTTTTTCAATATTATTGAAGCATTTATCAGGGTTA
TTGTCTCATGAGCGGATACATATTTGAATGTATTTAGAAAAATAAACAAATAGGGGTTCCGCGCACATTT
CCCCGAAAAGTGCCACCTGACGTCGACGGATCGGGAGATCTCCCGATCCCCTATGGTGCACTCTCAGTAC
AATCTGCTCTGATGCCGCATAGTTAAGCCAGTATCTGCTCCCTGCTTGTGTGTTGGAGGTCGCTGAGTAG
TGCGCGAGCAAAATTTAAGCTACAACAAGGCAAGGCTTGACCGACAATTGCATGAA
Features (pLannotate 1.2.2; 20 found; start..end, strand, type, name):
     85..136     +  promoter       CMVd2 promoter: truncated human cytomegalovirus (CMV) immediate early promoter that yields moderately reduced expression relative to the full-length promoter
    132..165     +  LTR            5' LTR (truncated) (fragment): truncated 5' long terminal repeat (LTR) from HIV-1
    181..199     +  promoter       T7 promoter: promoter for bacteriophage T7 RNA polymerase
    259..975     +  CDS            EGFP: EGFP is a basic (constitutively fluorescent) green fluorescent protein published in 1996, derived from Aequorea victoria. It is reported to be a rapidly-maturing weak dimer with moderate acid sensitivity.
   1006..2361    +  CDS            CHMP7: CHMP7_HUMAN - Experimental evidence at protein level: Swiss-Prot protein existence level 1. ESCRT-III-like protein required to recruit the ESCRT-III complex to the nuclear envelope during late anaphase (PubMed:26040712). Together with SPAST, the ESCRT-III complex promotes nuclear envelope sealing and mitotic spindle disassembly during late anaphase (PubMed:26040712). Plays a role in the endosomal sorting pathway (PubMed:16856878). From Homo sapiens (Human).
   2466..2690    +  polyA_signal   bGH poly(A) signal: bovine growth hormone polyadenylation signal
   2694..2715    +  promoter       SV40 promoter (fragment): SV40 enhancer and early promoter
   2736..3164    +  rep_origin     f1 ori (sequence partly withheld): f1 bacteriophage origin of replication; arrow indicates direction of (+) strand synthesis
   3178..3507    +  promoter       SV40 promoter: SV40 enhancer and early promoter
   3574..4365    +  CDS            neo: KKA2_KLEPN - Also known as kan, nptII. Experimental evidence at protein level: Swiss-Prot protein existence level 1. Resistance to kanamycin, neomycin, paromomycin, ribostamycin, butirosin and gentamicin B. From Klebsiella pneumoniae.
   4389..4547    +  CDS            ble (fragment): BLE_KLEPN - Experimental evidence at protein level: Swiss-Prot protein existence level 1. Binding protein with a strong affinity to the bleomycin family of antibiotics. Binds to CL990; an antimitotic-antibiotic compound. From Klebsiella pneumoniae.
   4542..4663    +  polyA_signal   SV40 poly(A) signal: SV40 polyadenylation signal
   4736..4752    -  protein_bind   lac operator: The lac repressor binds to the lac operator to inhibit transcription in E. coli. This inhibition can be relieved by adding lactose or isopropyl-β-D-thiogalactopyranoside (IPTG). lac repressor encoded by lacI
   4760..4790    -  promoter       lac promoter: promoter for the E. coli lac operon
   4805..4826    -  protein_bind   CAP binding site: CAP binding activates transcription in the presence of cAMP. E. coli catabolite activator protein
   4839..4931    -  CDS            lacI (fragment): lac repressor; lacI; The lac repressor binds to the lac operator to inhibit transcription in E. coli. This inhibition can be relieved by adding lactose or isopropyl-β-D-thiogalactopyranoside (IPTG).
   5114..5702    -  rep_origin     ori: high-copy-number ColE1/pMB1/pBR322/pUC origin of replication
   5873..6733    -  CDS            AmpR: β-lactamase; bla; confers resistance to ampicillin, carbenicillin, and related antibiotics
   6734..6838    -  promoter       AmpR promoter: bla
   6897..6949    -  misc_feature   bom (fragment): basis of mobility region from pBR322
