[The description below was written by a language model from this plasmid's Addgene catalogue record and pLannotate feature annotations shown in this document.]
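Description:
pMGF182 is a 7,041-nt mammalian expression plasmid on a pCMV-type backbone that produces human CHMP7 fused at its N terminus to GFP. The catalogue lists the promoter as "CMV delta 5", a deliberately crippled cytomegalovirus immediate-early promoter. Consistent with this, the sequence annotation finds only a very short stretch of CMV promoter sequence (matched by the software to a truncated CMV variant) upstream of the insert. The intent is to keep the fusion protein at low levels rather than the strong overexpression a full-length CMV promoter would give. A T7 promoter lies between the residual CMV element and the coding region. The EGFP open reading frame follows, then a short linker interval and the CHMP7 coding sequence, and the transcript ends at a bovine growth hormone polyadenylation signal. A short fragment annotated as HIV-1 5' LTR overlaps the promoter region and is probably an incidental sequence match, since nothing else in the record indicates a lentiviral design.

The plasmid is propagated in E. coli through a high-copy ColE1/pUC-type origin and selected with ampicillin via the β-lactamase gene; an f1 origin is also present. For mammalian cells, an SV40 early promoter drives the neomycin phosphotransferase gene with an SV40 poly(A) signal, allowing G418 selection of stable lines. The small lac promoter/operator, lacI, ble and bom fragments are backbone remnants.

CHMP7 is an ESCRT-III-like protein that recruits ESCRT-III to the reforming nuclear envelope in late anaphase. The construct suits live or fixed-cell imaging of CHMP7 localisation, and the associated publication studied its recruitment by LEM2 during nuclear envelope closure.
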