Addgene plasmid #97006: pMGF182
Purpose: Expresses GFP-CHMP7 in mammalian cells under a crippled promoter
Depositing lab: Adam Frost & Wesley Sundquist. Depositing organization: University of Utah. Publication: LEM2 recruits CHMP7 for ESCRT-mediated nuclear envelope closure in fission yeast and human cells. Gu M, LaJoie D, Chen OS, von Appen A, Ladinsky MS, Redd MJ, Nikolova L, Bjorkman PJ, Sundquist WI, Ullman KS, Frost A. Proc Natl Acad Sci U S A. 2017 Mar 14;114(11):E2166-E2175. doi: 10.1073/pnas.1613916114. Epub 2017 Feb 27. PubMed 28242692.
Backbone
  Vector backbone: pCMV
  Vector type: Mammalian Expression
  Selectable markers: Neomycin (select with G418)
Growth in bacteria
  Bacterial resistance: Ampicillin, 100 μg/mL
  Growth temperature: 37°C
  Growth strain: DH5alpha
  Copy number: Unknown
Gene/Insert
  Gene/Insert name: CHMP7
  Species: H. sapiens (human)
  Entrez Gene: CHMP7
  Promoter: CMV delta 5
  Tag / fusion protein: GFP (N terminal on insert)
  Cloning method: Gibson Cloning
  Sequencing primers: 5′ TAATACGACTCACTATAGGG
Terms and licenses: Academic/Nonprofit Terms; Industry Terms: Not Available to Industry
How to cite: pMGF182 was a gift from Adam Frost & Wesley Sundquist (Addgene plasmid # 97006 ; http://n2t.net/addgene:97006 ; RRID:Addgene_97006)
